>Addgene plasmid #121154 | pRK5-HA-Ubiquitin-K11R | addgene full sequence | sequence record 235954 | Addgene NGS Result
CAGGAAACAGCTATGACATGATTACGAATTAATTCGAGCTCGCCCGACATTGATTATTGACTAGTTATTA
ATAGTAATCAATTACGGGGTCATTAGTTCATAGCCCATATATGGAGTTCCGCGTTACATAACTTACGGTA
AATGGCCCGCCTGGCTGACCGCCCAACGACCCCCGCCCATTGACGTCAATAATGACGTATGTTCCCATAG
TAACGCCAATAGGGACTTTCCATTGACGTCAATGGGTGGAGTATTTACGGTAAACTGCCCACTTGGCAGT
ACATCAAGTGTATCATATGCCAAGTACGCCCCCTATTGACGTCAATGACGGTAAATGGCCCGCCTGGCAT
TATGCCCAGTACATGACCTTATGGGACTTTCCTACTTGGCAGTACATCTACGTATTAGTCATCGCTATTA
CCATGGTGATGCGGTTTTGGCAGTACATCAATGGGCGTGGATAGCGGTTTGACTCACGGGGATTTCCAAG
TCTCCACCCCATTGACGTCAATGGGAGTTTGTTTTGGCACCAAAATCAACGGGACTTTCCAAAATGTCGT
AACAACTCCGCCCCATTGACGCAAATGGGCGGTAGGCGTGTACGGTGGGAGGTCTATATAAGCAGAGCTC
GTTTAGTGAACCGTCAGATCGCCTGGAGACGCCATCCACGCTGTTTTGACCTCCATAGAAGACACCGGGA
CCGATCCAGCCTCCGCGGCCGGGAACGGTGCATTGGAACGCGGATTCCCCGTGCCAAGAGTGACGTAAGT
ACCGCCTATAGAGTCTATAGGCCCACCCCCTTGGCTTCGTTAGAACGCGGCTACAATTAATACATAACCT
TATGTATCATACACATACGATTTAGGTGACACTATAGAATAACATCCACTTTGCCTTTCTCTCCACAGGT
GTCCACTCCCAGGTCCAACTGCACCTCGGTTCTATCGATTGAATTCCCGAACCGACAGTCGGTCTCTTCA
CCAAGGCCATTCGCGCCACCATGGGCTACCCCTATGATGTGCCTGACTACGCAGATCTCAATGGTGGTGG
TGGTGGGTCGACCATGCAGATCTTCGTGAAGACCCTGACTGGTAGGACCATCACTCTCGAAGTGGAGCCG
AGTGACACCATTGAGAATGTCAAGGCAAAGATCCAAGACAAGGAAGGCATCCCTCCTGACCAGCAGAGGT
TGATCTTTGCTGGGAAACAGCTGGAAGATGGACGCACCCTGTCTGACTACAACATCCAGAAAGAGTCCAC
CCTGCACCTGGTCCTCCGTCTCAGAGGTGGTTGAGCGGCCGCTAAGTAAGTAAGGATCCCCAGCTTGGCC
GCCATGGCCCAACTTGTTTATTGCAGCTTATAATGGTTACAAATAAAGCAATAGCATCACAAATTTCACA
AATAAAGCATTTTTTTCACTGCATTCTAGTTGTGGTTTGTCCAAACTCATCAATGTATCTTATCATGTCT
GGATCGGGAATTAATTCGGCGCAGCACCATGGCCTGAAATAACCTCTGAAAGAGGAACTTGGTTAGGTAC
CTTCTGAGGCGGAAAGAACCAGCTGTGGAATGTGTGTCAGTTAGGGTGTGGAAAGTCCCCAGGCTCCCCA
GCAGGCAGAAGTATGCAAAGCATGCATCTCAATTAGTCAGCAACCAGGTGTGGAAAGTCCCCAGGCTCCC
CAGCAGGCAGAAGTATGCAAAGCATGCATCTCAATTAGTCAGCAACCATAGTCCCGCCCCTAACTCCGCC
CATCCCGCCCCTAACTCCGCCCAGTTCCGCCCATTCTCCGCCCCATGGCTGACTAATTTTTTTTATTTAT
GCAGAGGCCGAGGCCGCCTCGGCCTCTGAGCTATTCCAGAAGTAGTGAGGAGGCTTTTTTGGAGGCCTAG
GCTTTTGCAAAAAGCTGTTAACAGCTTGGCACTGGCCGTCGTTTTACAACGTCGTGACTGGGAAAACCCT
GGCGTTACCCAACTTAATCGCCTTGCAGCACATCCCCCTTTCGCCAGCTGGCGTAATAGCGAAGAGGCCC
GCACCGATCGCCCTTCCCAACAGTTGCGCAGCCTGAATGGCGAATGGCGCCTGATGCGGTATTTTCTCCT
TACGCATCTGTGCGGTATTTCACACCGCATA
[142 nt withheld, positions 2132-2273]
C
[141 nt withheld, positions 2275-2415]
CCTTTGACGTTGGAGTCCACGTTCTTT
[37 nt withheld, positions 2443-2479]
ACCCTATCTCGGGCTATTCTTTTAATTTATAAGGGATTTTGCCGATTTCGGCCTATTGGTTAAAAAATGA
GCTGATTTAACAAAAATTTAACGCGAATTTTAACAAAATATTAACGTTTACAATTTTATGGTGCACTCTC
AGTACAATCTGCTCTGATGCCGCATAGTTAAGCCAGCCCCGACACCCGCCAACACCCGCTGACGCGCCCT
GACGGGCTTGTCTGCTCCCGGCATCCGCTTACAGACAAGCTGTGACCGTCTCCGGGAGCTGCATGTGTCA
GAGGTTTTCACCGTCATCACCGAAACGCGCGAGACGAAAGGGCCTCGTGATACGCCTATTTTTATAGGTT
AATGTCATGATAATAATGGTTTCTTAGACGTCAGGTGGCACTTTTCGGGGAAATGTGCGCGGAACCCCTA
TTTGTTTATTTTTCTAAATACATTCAAATATGTATCCGCTCATGAGACAATAACCCTGATAAATGCTTCA
ATAATATTGAAAAAGGAAGAGTATGAGTATTCAACATTTCCGTGTCGCCCTTATTCCCTTTTTTGCGGCA
TTTTGCCTTCCTGTTTTTGCTCACCCAGAAACGCTGGTGAAAGTAAAAGATGCTGAAGATCAGTTGGGTG
CACGAGTGGGTTACATCGAACTGGATCTCAACAGCGGTAAGATCCTTGAGAGTTTTCGCCCCGAAGAACG
TTTTCCAATGATGAGCACTTTTAAAGTTCTGCTATGTGGCGCGGTATTATCCCGTATTGACGCCGGGCAA
GAGCAACTCGGTCGCCGCATACACTATTCTCAGAATGACTTGGTTGAGTACTCACCAGTCACAGAAAAGC
ATCTTACGGATGGCATGACAGTAAGAGAATTATGCAGTGCTGCCATAACCATGAGTGATAACACTGCGGC
CAACTTACTTCTGACAACGATCGGAGGACCGAAGGAGCTAACCGCTTTTTTGCACAACATGGGGGATCAT
GTAACTCGCCTTGATCGTTGGGAACCGGAGCTGAATGAAGCCATACCAAACGACGAGCGTGACACCACGA
TGCCTGTAGCAATGGCAACAACGTTGCGCAAACTATTAACTGGCGAACTACTTACTCTAGCTTCCCGGCA
ACAATTAATAGACTGGATGGAGGCGGATAAAGTTGCAGGACCACTTCTGCGCTCGGCCCTTCCGGCTGGC
TGGTTTATTGCTGATAAATCTGGAGCCGGTGAGCGTGGGTCTCGCGGTATCATTGCAGCACTGGGGCCAG
ATGGTAAGCCCTCCCGTATCGTAGTTATCTACACGACGGGGAGTCAGGCAACTATGGATGAACGAAATAG
ACAGATCGCTGAGATAGGTGCCTCACTGATTAAGCATTGGTAACTGTCAGACCAAGTTTACTCATATATA
CTTTAGATTGATTTAAAACTTCATTTTTAATTTAAAAGGATCTAGGTGAAGATCCTTTTTGATAATCTCA
TGACCAAAATCCCTTAACGTGAGTTTTCGTTCCACTGAGCGTCAGACCCCGTAGAAAAGATCAAAGGATC
TTCTTGAGATCCTTTTTTTCTGCGCGTAATCTGCTGCTTGCAAACAAAAAAACCACCGCTACCAGCGGTG
GTTTGTTTGCCGGATCAAGAGCTACCAACTCTTTTTCCGAAGGTAACTGGCTTCAGCAGAGCGCAGATAC
CAAATACTGTTCTTCTAGTGTAGCCGTAGTTAGGCCACCACTTCAAGAACTCTGTAGCACCGCCTACATA
CCTCGCTCTGCTAATCCTGTTACCAGTGGCTGCTGCCAGTGGCGATAAGTCGTGTCTTACCGGGTTGGAC
TCAAGACGATAGTTACCGGATAAGGCGCAGCGGTCGGGCTGAACGGGGGGTTCGTGCACACAGCCCAGCT
TGGAGCGAACGACCTACACCGAACTGAGATACCTACAGCGTGAGCTATGAGAAAGCGCCACGCTTCCCGA
AGGGAGAAAGGCGGACAGGTATCCGGTAAGCGGCAGGGTCGGAACAGGAGAGCGCACGAGGGAGCTTCCA
GGGGGAAACGCCTGGTATCTTTATAGTCCTGTCGGGTTTCGCCACCTCTGACTTGAGCGTCGATTTTTGT
GATGCTCGTCAGGGGGGCGGAGCCTATGGAAAAACGCCAGCAACGCGGCCTTTTTACGGTTCCTGGCCTT
TTGCTGGCCTTTTGCTCACATGTTCTTTCCTGCGTTATCCCCTGATTCTGTGGATAACCGTATTACCGCC
TTTGAGTGAGCTGATACCGCTCGCCGCAGCCGAACGACCGAGCGCAGCGAGTCAGTGAGCGAGGAAGCGG
AAGAGCGCCCAATACGCAAACCGCCTCTCCCCGCGCGTTGGCCGATTCATTAATGCAGCTGGCACGACAG
GTTTCCCGACTGGAAAGCGGGCAGTGAGCGCAACGCAATTAATGTGAGTTAGCTCACTCATTAGGCACCC
CAGGCTTTACACTTTATGCTTCCGGCTCGTATGTTGTGTGGAATTGTGAGCGGATAACAATTTCACA
Features (pLannotate 1.2.2; 20 found; start..end, strand, type, name):
     46..425     +  enhancer       CMV enhancer: human cytomegalovirus immediate early enhancer
    426..629     +  promoter       CMV promoter: human cytomegalovirus (CMV) immediate early promoter
    765..808     +  intron         CMV intron (fragment): modified intron A from human cytomegalovirus
    860..878     +  promoter       SP6 promoter: promoter for bacteriophage SP6 RNA polymerase
    882..919     +  CDS            IgH signal sequence (fragment): signal sequence from the mouse immunoglobulin heavy chain variable region
   1097..1285    +  CDS            UBIQ_LUMTE: Experimental evidence at protein level: Swiss-Prot protein existence level 1. Ubiquitin exists either covalently attached to another protein, or free (unanchored). When covalently bound, it is conjugated to target proteins via an isopeptide bond either as a monomer (monoubiquitin), a polymer linked via different Lys residues of the ubiquitin (polyubiquitin chains) or a linear polymer linked via the initiator Met of the ubiquitin (linear polyubiquitin chains). Polyubiquitin chains, when attached to a target protein, have different functions depending on the Lys residue of the ubiquitin that is
   1341..1475    +  polyA_signal   SV40 poly(A) signal: SV40 polyadenylation signal
   1544..1901    +  promoter       SV40 promoter: SV40 enhancer and early promoter
   1920..2074    +  CDS            lacZα (fragment): LacZα fragment of β-galactosidase; lacZ fragment
   2080..2131    -  misc_feature   bom (fragment): basis of mobility region from pBR322
   2150..2605    +  rep_origin     f1 ori (sequence partly withheld): f1 bacteriophage origin of replication; arrow indicates direction of (+) strand synthesis
   2606..2655    -  misc_feature   bom (fragment): basis of mobility region from pBR322
   2757..2792    -  CDS            rop (fragment): Rop protein, which maintains plasmids at low copy number; rop
   2887..2991    +  promoter       AmpR promoter: bla
   2992..3852    +  CDS            AmpR: β-lactamase; bla; confers resistance to ampicillin, carbenicillin, and related antibiotics
   4023..4611    +  rep_origin     ori: high-copy-number ColE1/pMB1/pBR322/pUC origin of replication
   4794..4886    +  CDS            lacI (fragment): lac repressor; lacI; The lac repressor binds to the lac operator to inhibit transcription in E. coli. This inhibition can be relieved by adding lactose or isopropyl-β-D-thiogalactopyranoside (IPTG).
   4899..4920    +  protein_bind   CAP binding site: CAP binding activates transcription in the presence of cAMP. E. coli catabolite activator protein
   4935..4965    +  promoter       lac promoter: promoter for the E. coli lac operon
   4973..4989    +  protein_bind   lac operator: The lac repressor binds to the lac operator to inhibit transcription in E. coli. This inhibition can be relieved by adding lactose or isopropyl-β-D-thiogalactopyranoside (IPTG). lac repressor encoded by lacI
