[The description below was written by a language model from this plasmid's Addgene catalogue record and pLannotate feature annotations shown in this document.]
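Description:
pRK5-HA-Ubiquitin-K11R is a mammalian expression plasmid of about 5 kb, built on the pRK5-HA backbone, that produces HA-tagged human ubiquitin (catalogued under UBC) in which lysine 11 has been changed to arginine. In bacteria it is maintained at high copy from a ColE1/pUC-type origin and selected with ampicillin through the β-lactamase gene. An f1 origin is also present, along with short remnants of lacZα, lacI, rop and bom and a lac promoter/operator region, which are leftovers of the vector's cloning history and not functional modules.

The expression cassette runs from the human cytomegalovirus immediate early enhancer and promoter, through a fragment of modified CMV intron A and an SP6 promoter, into the ubiquitin open reading frame, and ends at an SV40 polyadenylation signal. The annotation tool identifies the coding region only by homology to a ubiquitin database entry from another species, which reflects how highly conserved ubiquitin is. It does not call the HA epitope as a separate feature, so the tag's position rests on the catalogue description and backbone name. A short fragment matching an immunoglobulin heavy chain signal sequence is annotated upstream, and the record does not explain its significance. An SV40 enhancer/early promoter lies downstream of the cassette, with no mammalian selection marker annotated after it. The cloning sites are not recorded.

The K11R substitution removes one of the lysines through which polyubiquitin chains are extended. Mutants of this type are typically co-expressed with a substrate and detected via the HA tag to test whether a given ubiquitination event depends on K11-linked chains. The associated publication applies this kind of linkage analysis to Parkin-dependent ubiquitination of the mitochondrial transport protein Miro.
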