Addgene plasmid #121154: pRK5-HA-Ubiquitin-K11R
Purpose: Mammalian expression of HA tagged ubiquitin K11R
Depositing lab: Josef Kittler. Depositing organization: University College London. Publication: Lysine 27 ubiquitination of the mitochondrial transport protein Miro is dependent on serine 65 of the Parkin ubiquitin ligase. Birsa N, Norkett R, Wauer T, Mevissen TE, Wu HC, Foltynie T, Bhatia K, Hirst WD, Komander D, Plun-Favreau H, Kittler JT. J Biol Chem. 2014 May 23;289(21):14569-82. doi: 10.1074/jbc.M114.563031. Epub 2014 Mar 26. PubMed 24671417.
Backbone
  Vector backbone: pRK5-HA
  Backbone manufacturer: Ted Dawson, Addgene plasmid #17608
  Vector type: Mammalian Expression
Growth in bacteria
  Bacterial resistance: Ampicillin, 100 μg/mL
  Growth temperature: 37°C
  Growth strain: DH5alpha
  Copy number: High Copy
Gene/Insert
  Gene/Insert name: Ubiquitin C (alt name: Ub)
  Species: H. sapiens (human)
  Mutation: K11 mutated to an R
  Entrez Gene: UBC (a.k.a. HMG20)
  Cloning method: Restriction Enzyme; 5′ cloning site unknown (unknown if destroyed); 3′ cloning site unknown (unknown if destroyed)
  Sequencing primers: 5′ unknown
Terms and licenses: Academic/Nonprofit Terms; Industry Terms: Not Available to Industry
How to cite: pRK5-HA-Ubiquitin-K11R was a gift from Josef Kittler (Addgene plasmid # 121154 ; http://n2t.net/addgene:121154 ; RRID:Addgene_121154)
